Addgene plasmid #22551: Flag-HA-OTUB1
Depositing lab: Wade Harper. Depositing organization: Harvard Medical School. Publication: Defining the human deubiquitinating enzyme interaction landscape. Sowa ME, Bennett EJ, Gygi SP, Harper JW. Cell. 2009 Jul 23. 138(2):389-403. 10.1016/j.cell.2009.04.042 PubMed 19615732.
Backbone
  Vector backbone: MSCV-N-Flag-HA-IRES-PURO
  Backbone manufacturer: Harper_Lab
  Backbone size w/o insert (bp): 6521
  Vector type: Mammalian Expression, Retroviral
  Selectable markers: Puromycin
Growth in bacteria
  Bacterial resistance: Ampicillin, 100 μg/mL
  Growth temperature: 37°C
  Growth strain: DH5alpha
  Copy number: High Copy
Gene/Insert
  Gene/Insert name: OTUB1 (alt names: OTU domain, ubiquitin aldehyde binding 1; FLJ20113, FLJ40710, HSPC263, MGC111158, MGC4584, OTB1, OTU1)
  Species: H. sapiens (human)
  Mutation: None
  GenBank ID: BC007519.2
  Entrez Gene: OTUB1 (a.k.a. HSPC263, OTB1, OTU1)
  Tag / fusion protein: HA (N terminal on backbone); FLAG (N terminal on backbone)
  Cloning method: Restriction Enzyme; 5′ cloning site GATEWAY_LR (unknown if destroyed); 3′ cloning site GATEWAY_LR (unknown if destroyed)
  Sequencing primers: 5′ CAGCCCTCACTCCTTCTCTAGG; 3′ CAAGCGGCTTCGGCCAGTAAC
Resource information
  A portion of this plasmid was derived from a plasmid made by: Marc_Vidal_Orfeome_collection
Terms and licenses: Academic/Nonprofit Terms; Industry Terms: Not Available to Industry
How to cite: Flag-HA-OTUB1 was a gift from Wade Harper (Addgene plasmid # 22551 ; http://n2t.net/addgene:22551 ; RRID:Addgene_22551)
