[The description below was written by a language model from this plasmid's Addgene catalogue record and pLannotate feature annotations shown in this document.]
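Description:
Flag-HA-OTUB1 is an MSCV-based gammaretroviral expression plasmid (backbone MSCV-N-Flag-HA-IRES-PURO) carrying the wild-type human OTUB1 open reading frame, which encodes an OTU-domain deubiquitinating enzyme. In bacteria it is maintained through a high-copy ColE1/pUC-type origin and selected with ampicillin via the β-lactamase gene. The sequenced plasmid is about 7.2 kb. The backbone also retains short, non-functional remnants of older cloning vectors (fragments of lacI, lacZα, rop, bom and a tetracycline resistance gene) along with a lac promoter/operator segment outside the viral region.

The retroviral cassette is bounded by murine embryonic stem cell virus 5' and 3' LTRs. The 5' LTR is followed by the Ψ packaging signal and a truncated gag segment lacking its start codon, which together allow the transcript to be packaged into virions when viral proteins are supplied in trans by a packaging system. No separate internal promoter is annotated, so expression evidently depends on the 5' LTR. Downstream, FLAG and HA epitope sequences sit in tandem ahead of an attB1 site, the OTUB1 coding sequence and attB2, reflecting transfer of the ORF by a Gateway LR reaction from an ORFeome collection clone and yielding an N-terminally FLAG-HA-tagged protein. An EMCV IRES then drives translation of puromycin N-acetyltransferase from the same transcript, so that puromycin selection enriches for transduced mammalian cells that also express the tagged protein.

The dual tag suits affinity or tandem purification of OTUB1 complexes from stably transduced cells, consistent with the associated study, which mapped the interaction landscape of human deubiquitinating enzymes.
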