Features (pLannotate 1.2.2; 23 found; start..end, strand, type, name):
     14..112     +  CDS            env (fragment): murine leukemia virus gPr80 envelope polyprotein precursor; env; proteolytically cleaved into gp70SU and p15TM subunits
    154..670     +  LTR            5' LTR: 5' long terminal repeat from murine embryonic stem cell virus
    734..1075    +  misc_feature   MESV Ψ: packaging signal of murine embryonic stem cell virus
   1142..1558    +  CDS            gag (truncated): truncated Moloney murine leukemia virus (MMLV) gag gene lacking the start codon
   1583..1603    +  CDS            FLAG (fragment): FLAG® epitope tag, followed by an enterokinase cleavage site
   1616..1642    +  CDS            3xHA (fragment): three tandem HA epitope tags
   1659..1676    +  protein_bind   attB1 (fragment): mutant version of attB; core recombination site for the Gateway® BP reaction BP Clonase™
   1682..2494    +  CDS            OTUB1: OTUB1_HUMAN - Also known as OTB1, OTU1. Experimental evidence at protein level: Swiss-Prot protein existence level 1. Plays a key non-catalytic role in DNA repair regulation by inhibiting activity of RNF168, an E3 ubiquitin-protein ligase that promotes accumulation of 'Lys-63'-linked histone H2A and H2AX at DNA damage sites. Inhibits RNF168 independently of ubiquitin thioesterase activity by binding and inhibiting UBE2N/UBC13, the E2 partner of RNF168, thereby limiting spreading of 'Lys-63'-linked histone H2A and H2AX marks. Inhibition occurs by binding to free ubiquitin: free ubiquitin acts a
   2496..2520    -  protein_bind   attB2: mutant version of attB; recombination site for the Gateway® BP reaction BP Clonase™
   2638..3100    +  misc_feature   IRES: internal ribosome entry site (IRES) of the encephalomyocarditis virus (EMCV)
   3114..3713    +  CDS            PuroR: puromycin N-acetyltransferase; pac from Streptomyces alboniger; confers resistance to puromycin
   3789..4303    +  LTR            3' LTR: 3' long terminal repeat from murine embryonic stem cell virus
   4465..4481    -  protein_bind   lac operator: The lac repressor binds to the lac operator to inhibit transcription in E. coli. This inhibition can be relieved by adding lactose or isopropyl-β-D-thiogalactopyranoside (IPTG). lac repressor encoded by lacI
   4489..4519    -  promoter       lac promoter: promoter for the E. coli lac operon
   4534..4555    -  protein_bind   CAP binding site: CAP binding activates transcription in the presence of cAMP. E. coli catabolite activator protein
   4568..4660    -  CDS            lacI (fragment): lac repressor; lacI; The lac repressor binds to the lac operator to inhibit transcription in E. coli. This inhibition can be relieved by adding lactose or isopropyl-β-D-thiogalactopyranoside (IPTG).
   4843..5431    -  rep_origin     ori: high-copy-number ColE1/pMB1/pBR322/pUC origin of replication
   5602..6462    -  CDS            AmpR: β-lactamase; bla; confers resistance to ampicillin, carbenicillin, and related antibiotics
   6463..6567    -  promoter       AmpR promoter: bla
   6662..6697    +  CDS            rop (fragment): Rop protein, which maintains plasmids at low copy number; rop
   6799..6898    +  misc_feature   bom (fragment): basis of mobility region from pBR322
   6904..7053    -  CDS            lacZα (fragment): LacZα fragment of β-galactosidase; lacZ fragment
   7053..13      -  CDS            TcR (fragment) (across the origin): tetracycline efflux protein; tet; confers resistance to tetracycline
>Addgene plasmid #22551 | Flag-HA-OTUB1 | addgene full sequence | sequence record 237564 | Addgene NGS Result
TCCGGCGTAGAGGCGATTAGTCCAATTTGTTAAAGACAGGATATCAGTGGTCCAGGCTCTAGTTTTGACT
CAACAATATCACCAGCTGAAGCCTATAGAGTACGAGCCATAGATAAAATAAAAGATTTTATTTAGTCTCC
AGAAAAAGGGGGGAATGAAAGACCCCACCTGTAGGTTTGGCAAGCTAGCTTAAGTAACGCCATTTTGCAA
GGCATGGAAAATACATAACTGAGAATAGAGAAGTTCAGATCAAGGTTAGGAACAGAGAGACAGCAGAATA
TGGGCCAAACAGGATATCTGTGGTAAGCAGTTCCTGCCCCGGCTCAGGGCCAAGAACAGATGGTCCCCAG
ATGCGGTCCCGCCCTCAGCAGTTTCTAGAGAACCATCAGATGTTTCCAGGGTGCCCCAAGGACCTGAAAT
GACCCTGTGCCTTATTTGAACTAACCAATCAGTTCGCTTCTCGCTTCTGTTCGCGCGCTTCTGCTCCCCG
AGCTCAATAAAAGAGCCCACAACCCCTCACTCGGCGCGCCAGTCCTCCGATAGACTGCGTCGCCCGGGTA
CCCGTATTCCCAATAAAGCCTCTTGCTGTTTGCATCCGAATCGTGGACTCGCTGATCCTTGGGAGGGTCT
CCTCAGATTGATTGACTGCCCACCTCGGGGGTCTTTCATTTGGAGGTTCCACCGAGATTTGGAGACCCCT
GCCCAGGGACCACCGACCCCCCCGCCGGGAGGTAAGCTGGCCAGCGGTCGTTTCGTGTCTGTCTCTGTCT
TTGTGCGTGTTTGTGCCGGCATCTAATGTTTGCGCCTGCGTCTGTACTAGTTAGCTAACTAGCTCTGTAT
CTGGCGGACCCGTGGTGGAACTGACGAGTTCTGAACACCCGGCCGCAACCCTGGGAGACGTCCCAGGGAC
TTTGGGGGCCGTTTTTGTGGCCCGACCTGAGGAAGGGAGTCGATGTGGAATCCGACCCCGTCAGGATATG
TGGTTCTGGTAGGAGACGAGAACCTAAAACAGTTCCCGCCTCCGTCTGAATTTTTGCTTTCGGTTTGGAA
CCGAAGCCGCGCGTCTTGTCTGCTGCAGCGCTGCAGCATCGTTCTGTGTTGTCTCTGTCTGACTGTGTTT
CTGTATTTGTCTGAAAATTAGGGCCAGACTGTTACCACTCCCTTAAGTTTGACCTTAGGTCACTGGAAAG
ATGTCGAGCGGATCGCTCACAACCAGTCGGTAGATGTCAAGAAGAGACGTTGGGTTACCTTCTGCTCTGC
AGAATGGCCAACCTTTAACGTCGGATGGCCGCGAGACGGCACCTTTAACCGAGACCTCATCACCCAGGTT
AAGATCAAGGTCTTTTCACCTGGCCCGCATGGACACCCAGACCAGGTCCCCTACATCGTGACCTGGGAAG
CCTTGGCTTTTGACCCCCCTCCCTGGGTCAAGCCCTTTGTACACCCTAAGCCTCCGCCTCCTCTTCCTCC
ATCCGCCCCGTCTCTCCCCCTTGAACCTCCTCGTTCGACCCCGCCTCGATCCTCCCTTTATCCAGCCCTC
ACTCCTTCTCTAGGCGCCGGAATTAGATCTGCCACCATGGACTACAAGGATGACGATGACAAGCTCGATG
GAGGATACCCATACGATGTTCCAGATTACGCTGCTCGAGGTTATCAAACAAGTTTGTACAAAAAAGTTGG
CATGGCGGCGGAGGAACCTCAGCAGCAGAAGCAGGAGCCGCTGGGCAGCGACTCCGAAGGTGTTAACTGT
CTGGCCTATGATGAAGCCATCATGGCTCAGCAGGACCGAATTCAGCAAGAGATTGCTGTGCAGAACCCTC
TGGTGTCAGAGCGGCTGGAGCTCTCGGTCCTATACAAGGAGTATGCTGAAGATGACAACATCTATCAACA
GAAGATCAAGGACCTCCACAAAAAGTACTCGTACATCCGCAAGACCAGGCCTGACGGCAACTGTTTCTAT
CGGGCTTTCGGATTCTCCCACTTGGAGGCACTGCTGGATGACAGCAAGGAGTTGCAGCGGTTCAAGGCTG
TGTCTGCCAAGAGCAAGGAAGACCTGGTGTCCCAGGGCTTCACTGAATTCACAATTGAGGATTTCCACAA
CACGTTCATGGACCTGATTGAGCAGGTGGAGAAGCAGACCTCTGTCGCCGACCTGCTGGCCTCCTTCAAT
GACCAGAGCACCTCCGACTACCTTGTGGTCTACCTGCGGCTGCTCACCTCGGGCTACCTGCAGCGCGAGA
GCAAGTTCTTCGAGCACTTCATCGAGGGTGGACGGACTGTCAAGGAGTTCTGCCAGCAGGAGGTGGAGCC
CATGTGCAAGGAGAGCGACCACATCCACATCATTGCGCTGGCCCAGGCCCTCAGCGTGTCCATCCAGGTG
GAGTACATGGACCGCGGCGAGGGCGGCACCACCAATCCGCACATCTTCCCTGAGGGCTCCGAGCCCAAGG
TCTACCTTCTCTACCGGCCTGGACACTACGATATCCTCTACAAATACCCAACTTTCTTGTACAAAGTGGT
TCGATAACGAATTCCGCCCCCCCCCCCTAACGTTACTGGCCGAAGCCGCTTGGAATAAGGCCGGTGTGCG
TTTGTCTATATGTTATTTTCCACCATATTGCCGTCTTTTGGCAATGTGAGGGCCCGGAAACCTGGCCCTG
TCTTCTTGACGAGCATTCCTAGGGGTCTTTCCCCTCTCGCCAAAGGAATGCAAGGTCTGTTGAATGTCGT
GAAGGAAGCAGTTCCTCTGGAAGCTTCTTGAAGACAAACAACGTCTGTAGCGACCCTTTGCAGGCAGCGG
AACCCCCCACCTGGCGACAGGTGCCTCTGCGGCCAAAAGCCACGTGTATAAGATACACCTGCAAAGGCGG
CACAACCCCAGTGCCACGTTGTGAGTTGGATAGTTGTGGAAAGAGTCAAATGGCTCTCCTCAAGCGTATT
CAACAAGGGGCTGAAGGATGCCCAGAAGGTACCCCATTGTATGGGATCTGATCTGGGGCCTCGGTGCACA
TGCTTTACATGTGTTTAGTCGAGGTTAAAAAAACGTCTAGGCCCCCCGAACCACGGGGACGTGGTTTTCC
TTTGAAAAACACGATGATAATATGGCCACAACCATGACCGAGTACAAGCCCACGGTGCGCCTCGCCACCC
GCGACGACGTCCCCAGGGCCGTACGCACCCTCGCCGCCGCGTTCGCCGACTACCCCGCCACGCGCCACAC
CGTCGATCCGGACCGCCACATCGAGCGGGTCACCGAGCTGCAAGAACTCTTCCTCACGCGCGTCGGGCTC
GACATCGGCAAGGTGTGGGTCGCGGACGACGGCGCCGCGGTGGCGGTCTGGACCACGCCGGAGAGCGTCG
AAGCGGGGGCGGTGTTCGCCGAGATCGGCCCGCGCATGGCCGAGTTGAGCGGTTCCCGGCTGGCCGCGCA
GCAACAGATGGAAGGCCTCCTGGCGCCGCACCGGCCCAAGGAGCCCGCGTGGTTCCTGGCCACCGTCGGC
GTCTCGCCCGACCACCAGGGCAAGGGTCTGGGCAGCGCCGTCGTGCTCCCCGGAGTGGAGGCGGCCGAGC
GCGCCGGGGTGCCCGCCTTCCTGGAGACCTCCGCGCCCCGCAACCTCCCCTTCTACGAGCGGCTCGGCTT
CACCGTCACCGCCGACGTCGAGGTGCCCGAAGGACCGCGCACCTGGTGCATGACCCGCAAGCCCGGTGCC
TGATGCATCGATGTCGACCTGCAGCCAAGCTTATCGATAAAATAAAAGATTTTATTTAGTCTCCAGAAAA
AGGGGGGAATGAAAGACCCCACCTGTAGGTTTGGCAAGCTAGCTTAAGTAACGCCATTTTGCAAGGCATG
GAAAATACATAACTGAGAATAGAGAAGTTCAGATCAAGGTTAGGAACAGAGAGACAGCAGAATATGGGCC
AAACAGGATATCTGTGGTAAGCAGTTCCTGCCCCGGCTCAGGGCCAAGAACAGATGGTCCCCAGATGCGG
TCCCGCCCTCAGCAGTTTCTAGAGAACCATCAGATGTTTCCAGGGTGCCCCAAGGACCTGAAATGACCCT
GTGCCTTATTTGAACTAACCAATCAGTTCGCTTCTCGCTTCTGTTCGCGCGCTTCTGCTCCCCGAGCTCA
ATAAAAGAGCCCACAACCCCTCACTCGGCGCGCCAGTCCTCCGATAGACTGCGTCGCCCGGGTACCCGTG
TATCCAATAAACCCTCTTGCAGTTGCATCCGACTTGTGGTCTCGCTGTTCCTTGGGAGGGTCTCCTCTGA
GTGATTGACTACCCGTCAGCGGGGGTCTTTCATGGGTAACAGTTTCTTGAAGTTGGAGAACAACATTCTG
AGGGTAGGAGTCGAATATTAAGTAATCCTGACTCAATTAGCCACTGTTTTGAATCCACATACTCCAATAC
TCCTGAAATAGTTCATTATGGACAGCGCAGAAAGAGCTGGGGAGAATTGTGAAATTGTTATCCGCTCACA
ATTCCACACAACATACGAGCCGGAAGCATAAAGTGTAAAGCCTGGGGTGCCTAATGAGTGAGCTAACTCA
CATTAATTGCGTTGCGCTCACTGCCCGCTTTCCAGTCGGGAAACCTGTCGTGCCAGCTGCATTAATGAAT
CGGCCAACGCGCGGGGAGAGGCGGTTTGCGTATTGGGCGCTCTTCCGCTTCCTCGCTCACTGACTCGCTG
CGCTCGGTCGTTCGGCTGCGGCGAGCGGTATCAGCTCACTCAAAGGCGGTAATACGGTTATCCACAGAAT
CAGGGGATAACGCAGGAAAGAACATGTGAGCAAAAGGCCAGCAAAAGGCCAGGAACCGTAAAAAGGCCGC
GTTGCTGGCGTTTTTCCATAGGCTCCGCCCCCCTGACGAGCATCACAAAAATCGACGCTCAAGTCAGAGG
TGGCGAAACCCGACAGGACTATAAAGATACCAGGCGTTTCCCCCTGGAAGCTCCCTCGTGCGCTCTCCTG
TTCCGACCCTGCCGCTTACCGGATACCTGTCCGCCTTTCTCCCTTCGGGAAGCGTGGCGCTTTCTCATAG
CTCACGCTGTAGGTATCTCAGTTCGGTGTAGGTCGTTCGCTCCAAGCTGGGCTGTGTGCACGAACCCCCC
GTTCAGCCCGACCGCTGCGCCTTATCCGGTAACTATCGTCTTGAGTCCAACCCGGTAAGACACGACTTAT
CGCCACTGGCAGCAGCCACTGGTAACAGGATTAGCAGAGCGAGGTATGTAGGCGGTGCTACAGAGTTCTT
GAAGTGGTGGCCTAACTACGGCTACACTAGAAGAACAGTATTTGGTATCTGCGCTCTGCTGAAGCCAGTT
ACCTTCGGAAAAAGAGTTGGTAGCTCTTGATCCGGCAAACAAACCACCGCTGGTAGCGGTGGTTTTTTTG
TTTGCAAGCAGCAGATTACGCGCAGAAAAAAAGGATCTCAAGAAGATCCTTTGATCTTTTCTACGGGGTC
TGACGCTCAGTGGAACGAAAACTCACGTTAAGGGATTTTGGTCATGAGATTATCAAAAAGGATCTTCACC
TAGATCCTTTTAAATTAAAAATGAAGTTTTAAATCAATCTAAAGTATATATGAGTAAACTTGGTCTGACA
GTTACCAATGCTTAATCAGTGAGGCACCTATCTCAGCGATCTGTCTATTTCGTTCATCCATAGTTGCCTG
ACTCCCCGTCGTGTAGATAACTACGATACGGGAGGGCTTACCATCTGGCCCCAGTGCTGCAATGATACCG
CGAGACCCACGCTCACCGGCTCCAGATTTATCAGCAATAAACCAGCCAGCCGGAAGGGCCGAGCGCAGAA
GTGGTCCTGCAACTTTATCCGCCTCCATCCAGTCTATTAATTGTTGCCGGGAAGCTAGAGTAAGTAGTTC
GCCAGTTAATAGTTTGCGCAACGTTGTTGCCATTGCTACAGGCATCGTGGTGTCACGCTCGTCGTTTGGT
ATGGCTTCATTCAGCTCCGGTTCCCAACGATCAAGGCGAGTTACATGATCCCCCATGTTGTGCAAAAAAG
CGGTTAGCTCCTTCGGTCCTCCGATCGTTGTCAGAAGTAAGTTGGCCGCAGTGTTATCACTCATGGTTAT
GGCAGCACTGCATAATTCTCTTACTGTCATGCCATCCGTAAGATGCTTTTCTGTGACTGGTGAGTACTCA
ACCAAGTCATTCTGAGAATAGTGTATGCGGCGACCGAGTTGCTCTTGCCCGGCGTCAATACGGGATAATA
CCGCGCCACATAGCAGAACTTTAAAAGTGCTCATCATTGGAAAACGTTCTTCGGGGCGAAAACTCTCAAG
GATCTTACCGCTGTTGAGATCCAGTTCGATGTAACCCACTCGTGCACCCAACTGATCTTCAGCATCTTTT
ACTTTCACCAGCGTTTCTGGGTGAGCAAAAACAGGAAGGCAAAATGCCGCAAAAAAGGGAATAAGGGCGA
CACGGAAATGTTGAATACTCATACTCTTCCTTTTTCAATATTATTGAAGCATTTATCAGGGTTATTGTCT
CATGAGCGGATACATATTTGAATGTATTTAGAAAAATAAACAAATAGGGGTTCCGCGCACATTTCCCCGA
AAAGTGCCACCTGACGTCTAAGAAACCATTATTATCATGACATTAACCTATAAAAATAGGCGTATCACGA
GGCCCTTTCGTCTCGCGCGTTTCGGTGATGACGGTGAAAACCTCTGACACATGCAGCTCCCGGAGACGGT
CACAGCTTGTCTGTAAGCGGATGCCGGGAGCAGACAAGCCCGTCAGGGCGCGTCAGCGGGTGTTGGCGGG
TGTCGGGGCTGGCTTAACTATGCGGCATCAGAGCAGATTGTACTGAGAGTGCACCATATGCGGTGTGAAA
TACCGCACAGATGCGTAAGGAGAAAATACCGCATCAGGCGCCATTCGCCATTCAGGCTGCGCAACTGTTG
GGAAGGGCGATCGGTGCGGGCCTCTTCGCTATTACGCCAGCTGGCGAAAGGGGGATGTGCTGCAAGGCGA
TTAAGTTGGGTAACGCCAGGGTTTTCCCAGTCACGACGTTGTAAAACGACGGCGCAAGGAATGGTGCATG
CAAGGAGATGGCGCCCAACAGTCCCCCGGCCACGGGGCCTGCCACCATACCCACGCCGAAACAAGCGCTC
ATGAGCCCGAAGTGGCGAGCCCGATCTTCCCCATCGGTGATGTCGGCGATATAGGCGCCAGCAACCGCAC
CTGTGGCGCCGGTGATGCCGGCCACGATGCG
