>Addgene plasmid #22551 | Flag-HA-OTUB1 | addgene partial sequence | sequence record 28352 | 22551 with HarMSCVb (caggtcccctacatcgtgac)
TCTCCCCCTTGAACCTCCTCGTTCGACCCCGCCTCGATCCTCCCTTTATCCAGCCCTCACTCCTTCTCTA
GGCGCCGGAATTAGATCTGCCACCATGGACTACAAGGATGACGATGACAAGCTCGATGGAGGATACCCAT
ACGATGTTCCAGATTACGCTGCTCGAGGTTATCAAACAAGTTTGTACAAAAAAGTTGGCATGGCGGCGGA
GGAACCTCAGCAGCAGAAGCAGGAGCCGCTGGGCAGCGACTCCGAAGGTGTTAACTGTCTGGCCTATGAT
GAAGCCATCATGGCTCAGCAGGACCGAATTCAGCAAGAGATTGCTGTGCAGAACCCTCTGGTGTCAGAGC
GGCTGGAGCTCTCGGTCCTATACAAGGAGTATGCTGAAGATGACAACATCTATCAACAGAAGATCAAGGA
CCTCCACAAAAAGTACTCGTACATCCGCAAGACCAGGCCTGACGGCAACTGTTTCTATCGGGCTTTCGGA
TTCTCCCACTTGGAGGCACTGCTGGATGACAGCAAGGAGTTGCAGCGGTTCAAGGCTGTGTCTGCCAAGA
GCAAGGAAGACCTGGTGTCCCAGGGCTTCACTGAATTCACAATTGAGGATTTCCACAACACGTTCATGGA
CCTGATTGAGCAGGTGGAGAAGCAGACCTCTGTCGCCGA
